>Addgene plasmid #75704 | GRK6 gRNA (BRDN0001146643) | addgene full sequence | sequence record 184402 | Addgene Assembled Sequence
CCCGGGTGCAAAGATGGATAAAGTTTTAAACAGAGAGGAATCTTTGCAGCTAATGGACCTTCTAGGTCTT
GAAAGGAGTGGGAATTGGCTCCGGTGCCCGTCAGTGGGCAGAGCGCACATCGCCCACAGTCCCCGAGAAG
TTGGGGGGAGGGGTCGGCAATTGATCCGGTGCCTAGAGAAGGTGGCGCGGGGTAAACTGGGAAAGTGATG
TCGTGTACTGGCTCCGCCTTTTTCCCGAGGGTGGGGGAGAACCGTATATAAGTGCAGTAGTCGCCGTGAA
CGTTCTTTTTCGCAACGGGTTTGCCGCCAGAACACAGGTAAGTGCCGTGTGTGGTTCCCGCGGGCCTGGC
CTCTTTACGGGTTATGGCCCTTGCGTGCCTTGAATTACTTCCACCTGGCTGCAGTACGTGATTCTTGATC
CCGAGCTTCGGGTTGGAAGTGGGTGGGAGAGTTCGAGGCCTTGCGCTTAAGGAGCCCCTTCGCCTCGTGC
TTGAGTTGAGGCCTGGCCTGGGCGCTGGGGCCGCCGCGTGCGAATCTGGTGGCACCTTCGCGCCTGTCTC
GCTGCTTTCGATAAGTCTCTAGCCATTTAAAATTTTTGATGACCTGCTGCGACGCTTTTTTTCTGGCAAG
ATAGTCTTGTAAATGCGGGCCAAGATCTGCACACTGGTATTTCGGTTTTTGGGGCCGCGGGCGGCGACGG
GGCCCGTGCGTCCCAGCGCACATGTTCGGCGAGGCGGGGCCTGCGAGCGCGGCCACCGAGAATCGGACGG
GGGTAGTCTCAAGCTGGCCGGCCTGCTCTGGTGCCTGGCCTCGCGCCGCCGTGTATCGCCCCGCCCTGGG
CGGCAAGGCTGGCCCGGTCGGCACCAGTTGCGTGAGCGGAAAGATGGCCGCTTCCCGGCCCTGCTGCAGG
GAGCTCAAAATGGAGGACGCGGCGCTCGGGAGAGCGGGCGGGTGAGTCACCCACACAAAGGAAAAGGGCC
TTTCCGTCCTCAGCCGTCGCTTCATGTGACTCCACGGAGTACCGGGCGCCGTCCAGGCACCTCGATTAGT
TCTCGAGCTTTTGGAGTACGTCGTCTTTAGGTTGGGGGGAGGGGTTTTATGCGATGGAGTTTCCCCACAC
TGAGTGGGTGGAGACTGAAGTTAGGCCAGCTTGGCACTTGATGTAATTCTCCTTGGAATTTGCCCTTTTT
GAGTTTGGATCTTGGTTCATTCTCAAGCCTCAGACAGTGGTTCAAAGTTTTTTTCTTCCATTTCAGGTGT
CGTGACGTACGGCCACCATGACCGAGTACAAGCCCACGGTGCGCCTCGCCACCCGCGACGACGTCCCCAG
GGCCGTACGCACCCTCGCCGCCGCGTTCGCCGACTACCCCGCCACGCGCCACACCGTCGATCCGGACCGC
CACATCGAGCGGGTCACCGAGCTGCAAGAACTCTTCCTCACGCGCGTCGGGCTCGACATCGGCAAGGTGT
GGGTCGCGGACGACGGCGCCGCCGTGGCGGTCTGGACCACGCCGGAGAGCGTCGAAGCGGGGGCGGTGTT
CGCCGAGATCGGCCCGCGCATGGCCGAGTTGAGCGGTTCCCGGCTGGCCGCGCAGCAACAGATGGAAGGC
CTCCTGGCGCCGCACCGGCCCAAGGAGCCCGCGTGGTTCCTGGCCACCGTCGGAGTCTCGCCCGACCACC
AGGGCAAGGGTCTGGGCAGCGCCGTCGTGCTCCCCGGAGTGGAGGCGGCCGAGCGCGCCGGGGTGCCCGC
CTTCCTGGAGACCTCCGCGCCCCGCAACCTCCCCTTCTACGAGCGGCTCGGCTTCACCGTCACCGCCGAC
GTCGAGGTGCCCGAAGGACCGCGCACCTGGTGCATGACCCGCAAGCCCGGTGCCTGAACGCGTTAAGTCG
ACAATCAACCTCTGGATTACAAAATTTGTGAAAGATTGACTGGTATTCTTAACTATGTTGCTCCTTTTAC
GCTATGTGGATACGCTGCTTTAATGCCTTTGTATCATGCTATTGCTTCCCGTATGGCTTTCATTTTCTCC
TCCTTGTATAAATCCTGGTTGCTGTCTCTTTATGAGGAGTTGTGGCCCGTTGTCAGGCAACGTGGCGTGG
TGTGCACTGTGTTTGCTGACGCAACCCCCACTGGTTGGGGCATTGCCACCACCTGTCAGCTCCTTTCCGG
GACTTTCGCTTTCCCCCTCCCTATTGCCACGGCGGAACTCATCGCCGCCTGCCTTGCCCGCTGCTGGACA
GGGGCTCGGCTGTTGGGCACTGACAATTCCGTGGTGTTGTCGGGGAAATCATCGTCCTTTCCTTGGCTGC
TCGCCTGTGTTGCCACCTGGATTCTGCGCGGGACGTCCTTCTGCTACGTCCCTTCGGCCCTCAATCCAGC
GGACCTTCCTTCCCGCGGCCTGCTGCCGGCTCTGCGGCCTCTTCCGCGTCTTCGCCTTCGCCCTCAGACG
AGTCGGATCTCCCTTTGGGCCGCCTCCCCGCGTCGACTTTAAGACCAATGACTTACAAGGCAGCTGTAGA
TCTTAGCCACTTTTTAAAAGAAAAGGGGGGACTGGAAGGGCTAATTCACTCCCAACGAAGACAAGATCTG
CTTTTTGCTTGTACTGGGTCTCTCTGGTTAGACCAGATCTGAGCCTGGGAGCTCTCTGGCTAACTAGGGA
ACCCACTGCTTAAGCCTCAATAAAGCTTGCCTTGAGTGCTTCAAGTAGTGTGTGCCCGTCTGTTGTGTGA
CTCTGGTAACTAGAGATCCCTCAGACCCTTTTAGTCAGTGTGGAAAATCTCTAGCAGTACGTATAGTAGT
TCATGTCATCTTATTATTCAGTATTTATAACTTGCAAAGAAATGAATATCAGAGAGTGAGAGGAACTTGT
TTATTGCAGCTTATAATGGTTACAAATAAAGCAATAGCATCACAAATTTCACAAATAAAGCATTTTTTTC
ACTGCATTCTAGTTGTGGTTTGTCCAAACTCATCAATGTATCTTATCATGTCTGGCTCTAGCTATCCCGC
CCCTAACTCCGCCCATCCCGCCCCTAACTCCGCCCAGTTCCGCCCATTCTCCGCCCCATGGCTGACTAAT
TTTTTTTATTTATGCAGAGGCCGAGGCCGCCTCGGCCTCTGAGCTATTCCAGAAGTAGTGAGGAGGCTTT
TTTGGAGGCCTAGGGACGTACCCAATTCGCCCTATAGTGAGTCGTATTACGCGCGCTCACTGGCCGTCGT
TTTACAACGTCGTGACTGGGAAAACCCTGGCGTTACCCAACTTAATCGCCTTGCAGCACATCCCCCTTTC
GCCAGCTGGCGTAATAGCGAAGAGGCCCGCACCGATCGCCCTTCCCAACAGTTGCGCAGCCTGAATGGCG
AATGGG
[124 nt withheld, positions 3367-3490]
C
[91 nt withheld, positions 3492-3582]
A
[49 nt withheld, positions 3584-3632]
CCTTTGACGTTGGAGTCCACGTTCTTT
[37 nt withheld, positions 3660-3696]
ACCCTATCTCGGTCTATTCTTTTGATTTATAAGGGATTTTGCCGATTTCGGCCTATTGGTTAAAAAATGA
GCTGATTTAACAAAAATTTAACGCGAATTTTAACAAAATATTAACGCTTACAATTTAGGTGGCACTTTTC
GGGGAAATGTGCGCGGAACCCCTATTTGTTTATTTTTCTAAATACATTCAAATATGTATCCGCTCATGAG
ACAATAACCCTGATAAATGCTTCAATAATATTGAAAAAGGAAGAGTATGAGTATTCAACATTTCCGTGTC
GCCCTTATTCCCTTTTTTGCGGCATTTTGCCTTCCTGTTTTTGCTCACCCAGAAACGCTGGTGAAAGTAA
AAGATGCTGAAGATCAGTTGGGTGCACGAGTGGGTTACATCGAACTGGATCTCAACAGCGGTAAGATCCT
TGAGAGTTTTCGCCCCGAAGAACGTTTTCCAATGATGAGCACTTTTAAAGTTCTGCTATGTGGCGCGGTA
TTATCCCGTATTGACGCCGGGCAAGAGCAACTCGGTCGCCGCATACACTATTCTCAGAATGACTTGGTTG
AGTACTCACCAGTCACAGAAAAGCATCTTACGGATGGCATGACAGTAAGAGAATTATGCAGTGCTGCCAT
AACCATGAGTGATAACACTGCGGCCAACTTACTTCTGACAACGATCGGAGGACCGAAGGAGCTAACCGCT
TTTTTGCACAACATGGGGGATCATGTAACTCGCCTTGATCGTTGGGAACCGGAGCTGAATGAAGCCATAC
CAAACGACGAGCGTGACACCACGATGCCTGTAGCAATGGCAACAACGTTGCGCAAACTATTAACTGGCGA
ACTACTTACTCTAGCTTCCCGGCAACAATTAATAGACTGGATGGAGGCGGATAAAGTTGCAGGACCACTT
CTGCGCTCGGCCCTTCCGGCTGGCTGGTTTATTGCTGATAAATCTGGAGCCGGTGAGCGTGGGTCTCGCG
GTATCATTGCAGCACTGGGGCCAGATGGTAAGCCCTCCCGTATCGTAGTTATCTACACGACGGGGAGTCA
GGCAACTATGGATGAACGAAATAGACAGATCGCTGAGATAGGTGCCTCACTGATTAAGCATTGGTAACTG
TCAGACCAAGTTTACTCATATATACTTTAGATTGATTTAAAACTTCATTTTTAATTTAAAAGGATCTAGG
TGAAGATCCTTTTTGATAATCTCATGACCAAAATCCCTTAACGTGAGTTTTCGTTCCACTGAGCGTCAGA
CCCCGTAGAAAAGATCAAAGGATCTTCTTGAGATCCTTTTTTTCTGCGCGTAATCTGCTGCTTGCAAACA
AAAAAACCACCGCTACCAGCGGTGGTTTGTTTGCCGGATCAAGAGCTACCAACTCTTTTTCCGAAGGTAA
CTGGCTTCAGCAGAGCGCAGATACCAAATACTGTTCTTCTAGTGTAGCCGTAGTTAGGCCACCACTTCAA
GAACTCTGTAGCACCGCCTACATACCTCGCTCTGCTAATCCTGTTACCAGTGGCTGCTGCCAGTGGCGAT
AAGTCGTGTCTTACCGGGTTGGACTCAAGACGATAGTTACCGGATAAGGCGCAGCGGTCGGGCTGAACGG
GGGGTTCGTGCACACAGCCCAGCTTGGAGCGAACGACCTACACCGAACTGAGATACCTACAGCGTGAGCT
ATGAGAAAGCGCCACGCTTCCCGAAGGGAGAAAGGCGGACAGGTATCCGGTAAGCGGCAGGGTCGGAACA
GGAGAGCGCACGAGGGAGCTTCCAGGGGGAAACGCCTGGTATCTTTATAGTCCTGTCGGGTTTCGCCACC
TCTGACTTGAGCGTCGATTTTTGTGATGCTCGTCAGGGGGGCGGAGCCTATGGAAAAACGCCAGCAACGC
GGCCTTTTTACGGTTCCTGGCCTTTTGCTGGCCTTTTGCTCACATGTTCTTTCCTGCGTTATCCCCTGAT
TCTGTGGATAACCGTATTACCGCCTTTGAGTGAGCTGATACCGCTCGCCGCAGCCGAACGACCGAGCGCA
GCGAGTCAGTGAGCGAGGAAGCGGAAGAGCGCCCAATACGCAAACCGCCTCTCCCCGCGCGTTGGCCGAT
TCATTAATGCAGCTGGCACGACAGGTTTCCCGACTGGAAAGCGGGCAGTGAGCGCAACGCAATTAATGTG
AGTTAGCTCACTCATTAGGCACCCCAGGCTTTACACTTTATGCTTCCGGCTCGTATGTTGTGTGGAATTG
TGAGCGGATAACAATTTCACACAGGAAACAGCTATGACCATGATTACGCCAAGCGCGCAATTAACCCTCA
CTAAAGGGAACAAAAGCTGGAGCTGCAAGCTTAATGTAGTCTTATGCAATACTCTTGTAGTCTTGCAACA
TGGTAACGATGAGTTAGCAACATGCCTTACAAGGAGAGAAAAAGCACCGTGCATGCCGATTGGTGGAAGT
AAGGTGGTACGATCGTGCCTTATTAGGAAGGCAACAGACGGGTCTGACATGGATTGGACGAACCACTGAA
TTGCCGCATTGCAGAGATATTGTATTTAAGTGCCTAGCTCGATACATAAACGGGTCTCTCTGGTTAGACC
AGATCTGAGCCTGGGAGCTCTCTGGCTAACTAGGGAACCCACTGCTTAAGCCTCAATAAAGCTTGCCTTG
AGTGCTTCAAGTAGTGTGTGCCCGTCTGTTGTGTGACTCTGGTAACTAGAGATCCCTCAGACCCTTTTAG
TCAGTGTGGAAAATCTCTAGCAGTGGCGCCCGAACAGGGACTTGAAAGCGAAAGGGAAACCAGAGGAGCT
CTCTCGACGCAGGACTCGGCTTGCTGAAGCGCGCACGGCAAGAGGCGAGGGGCGGCGACTGGTGAGTACG
CCAAAAATTTTGACTAGCGGAGGCTAGAAGGAGAGAGATGGGTGCGAGAGCGTCAGTATTAAGCGGGGGA
GAATTAGATCGCGATGGGAAAAAATTCGGTTAAGGCCAGGGGGAAAGAAAAAATATAAATTAAAACATAT
AGTATGGGCAAGCAGGGAGCTAGAACGATTCGCAGTTAATCCTGGCCTGTTAGAAACATCAGAAGGCTGT
AGACAAATACTGGGACAGCTACAACCATCCCTTCAGACAGGATCAGAAGAACTTAGATCATTATATAATA
CAGTAGCAACCCTCTATTGTGTGCATCAAAGGATAGAGATAAAAGACACCAAGGAAGCTTTAGACAAGAT
AGAGGAAGAGCAAAACAAAAGTAAGACCACCGCACAGCAAGCGGCCGCTGATCTTCAGACCTGGAGGAGG
AGATATGAGGGACAATTGGAGAAGTGAATTATATAAATATAAAGTAGTAAAAATTGAACCATTAGGAGTA
GCACCCACCAAGGCAAAGAGAAGAGTGGTGCAGAGAGAAAAAAGAGCAGTGGGAATAGGAGCTTTGTTCC
TTGGGTTCTTGGGAGCAGCAGGAAGCACTATGGGCGCAGCGTCAATGACGCTGACGGTACAGGCCAGACA
ATTATTGTCTGGTATAGTGCAGCAGCAGAACAATTTGCTGAGGGCTATTGAGGCGCAACAGCATCTGTTG
CAACTCACAGTCTGGGGCATCAAGCAGCTCCAGGCAAGAATCCTGGCTGTGGAAAGATACCTAAAGGATC
AACAGCTCCTGGGGATTTGGGGTTGCTCTGGAAAACTCATTTGCACCACTGCTGTGCCTTGGAATGCTAG
TTGGAGTAATAAATCTCTGGAACAGATTTGGAATCACACGACCTGGATGGAGTGGGACAGAGAAATTAAC
AATTACACAAGCTTAATACACTCCTTAATTGAAGAATCGCAAAACCAGCAAGAAAAGAATGAACAAGAAT
TATTGGAATTAGATAAATGGGCAAGTTTGTGGAATTGGTTTAACATAACAAATTGGCTGTGGTATATAAA
ATTATTCATAATGATAGTAGGAGGCTTGGTAGGTTTAAGAATAGTTTTTGCTGTACTTTCTATAGTGAAT
AGAGTTAGGCAGGGATATTCACCATTATCGTTTCAGACCCACCTCCCAACCCCGAGGGGACCCAGAGAGG
GCCTATTTCCCATGATTCCTTCATATTTGCATATACGATACAAGGCTGTTAGAGAGATAATTAGAATTAA
TTTGACTGTAAACACAAAGATATTAGTACAAAATACGTGACGTAGAAAGTAATAATTTCTTGGGTAGTTT
GCAGTTTTAAAATTATGTTTTAAAATGGACTATCATATGCTTACCGTAACTTGAAAGTATTTCGATTTCT
TGGCTTTATATATCTTGTGGAAAGGACGAAACACCGGTGCTGACACTGATGAACGGGTTTTAGAGCTAGA
AATAGCAAGTTAAAATAAGGCTAGTCCGTTATCAACTTGAAAAAGTGGCACCGAGTCGGTGCTTTTTTAA
GCTTGGCGTAACTAGATCTTGAGACAAATGGCAGTATTCATCCACAATTTTAAAAGAAAAGGGGGGATTG
GGGGGTACAGTGCAGGGGAAAGAATAGTAGACATAATAGCAACAGACATACAAACTAAAGAATTACAAAA
ACAAATTACAAAAATTCAAAATTTTCGGGTTTATTACAGGGACAGCAGAGATCCACTTTGGCGCCGGCTC
GAGGGGG
Features (pLannotate 1.2.2; 29 found; start..end, strand, type, name):
     14..80      +  CDS            small t antigen (fragment): SV40 (simian virus 40) small t antigen
    106..317     +  promoter       EF-1α core promoter: core promoter for human elongation factor EF-1α
    318..1256    +  intron         EF-1α intron A: intron upstream of the start codon of human EF-1α
   1278..1877    +  CDS            PuroR (fragment): puromycin N-acetyltransferase; pac from Streptomyces; confers resistance to puromycin
   1893..2481    +  misc_feature   WPRE: woodchuck hepatitis virus posttranscriptional regulatory element
   2532..2551    +  misc_feature   cPPT/CTS (fragment): central polypurine tract and central termination sequence of HIV-1
   2553..2786    +  LTR            3' LTR (ΔU3): self-inactivating 3' long terminal repeat (LTR) from HIV-1
   2864..2985    +  polyA_signal   SV40 poly(A) signal: SV40 polyadenylation signal
   3025..3160    +  rep_origin     SV40 ori: SV40 origin of replication
   3181..3199    -  promoter       T7 promoter: promoter for bacteriophage T7 RNA polymerase
   3207..3362    +  CDS            lacZα (fragment): LacZα fragment of β-galactosidase; lacZ fragment
   3367..3795    +  rep_origin     f1 ori (sequence partly withheld): f1 bacteriophage origin of replication; arrow indicates direction of (+) strand synthesis
   3848..3952    +  promoter       AmpR promoter: bla
   3953..4813    +  CDS            AmpR: β-lactamase; bla; confers resistance to ampicillin, carbenicillin, and related antibiotics
   4984..5572    +  rep_origin     ori: high-copy-number ColE1/pMB1/pBR322/pUC origin of replication
   5755..5847    +  CDS            lacI (fragment): lac repressor; lacI; The lac repressor binds to the lac operator to inhibit transcription in E. coli. This inhibition can be relieved by adding lactose or isopropyl-β-D-thiogalactopyranoside (IPTG).
   5860..5881    +  protein_bind   CAP binding site: CAP binding activates transcription in the presence of cAMP. E. coli catabolite activator protein
   5896..5926    +  promoter       lac promoter: promoter for the E. coli lac operon
   5934..5950    +  protein_bind   lac operator: The lac repressor binds to the lac operator to inhibit transcription in E. coli. This inhibition can be relieved by adding lactose or isopropyl-β-D-thiogalactopyranoside (IPTG). lac repressor encoded by lacI
   5995..6013    +  promoter       T3 promoter: promoter for bacteriophage T3 RNA polymerase
   6041..6267    +  promoter       RSV promoter: Rous sarcoma virus enhancer/promoter
   6268..6448    +  LTR            5' LTR (truncated): truncated 5' long terminal repeat (LTR) from HIV-1
   6495..6620    +  misc_feature   HIV-1 Ψ: packaging signal of human immunodeficiency virus type 1
   6604..6967    +  CDS            HIV-1 gag (fragment): gag protein from human immunodeficiency virus 1; gag
   7113..7346    +  misc_feature   RRE: The Rev response element (RRE) of HIV-1 allows for Rev-dependent mRNA export from the nucleus to the cytoplasm.
   7723..7749    +  CDS            Rev (fragment): human immunodeficiency virus 1 (HIV-1) Rev protein; rev; enhances nuclear export of unspliced and incompletely spliced viral mRNAs
   7753..7993    +  promoter       U6 promoter: RNA polymerase III promoter for human U6 snRNA
   8023..8098    +  misc_RNA       gRNA scaffold: guide RNA scaffold for the Streptococcus pyogenes CRISPR/Cas9 system
   8154..8271    +  misc_feature   cPPT/CTS: central polypurine tract and central termination sequence of HIV-1
