[The description below was written by a language model from this plasmid's Addgene catalogue record and pLannotate feature annotations shown in this document.]
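Description:
GRK6 gRNA (BRDN0001146643) is a third-generation lentiviral CRISPR guide plasmid built on the lentiGuide-Puro backbone and designed to target human GRK6 (G protein-coupled receptor kinase 6, also known as GPRK6). According to the depositor, the guide was designed against three GRK6 reference transcripts, and the construct belongs to a human kinome gRNA collection. It is propagated in E. coli as a high-copy plasmid through a ColE1/pUC-type origin with ampicillin selection (AmpR). The backbone also carries an f1 ori, an SV40 ori and leftover lac and T7/T3 cloning-vector elements.

The transfer cassette begins with an RSV promoter fused to a truncated HIV-1 5' LTR, which makes genomic RNA production Tat-independent. This is followed by the Ψ packaging signal with a partial gag sequence, the RRE for Rev-dependent nuclear export, and a cPPT/CTS. The cassette ends in a self-inactivating ΔU3 3' LTR with a downstream SV40 polyadenylation signal. Within the provirus, a human U6 RNA polymerase III promoter drives the 20-nt GRK6 spacer joined to the Streptococcus pyogenes Cas9 gRNA scaffold. A separate EF-1α core promoter with its intron A expresses puromycin N-acetyltransferase, which allows transduced mammalian cells to be selected, and a WPRE enhances transcript expression.

The plasmid does not encode Cas9. It is meant to be used alongside a separate Cas9 lentiviral vector or in cell lines that already express Cas9, typically to knock out GRK6 after transduction and puromycin selection.
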