Addgene plasmid #75704: GRK6 gRNA (BRDN0001146643)
Purpose: 3rd generation lentiviral gRNA plasmid targeting human GRK6
Depositing lab: John Doench & David Root. Depositing organization: Broad Institute. Publication: Optimized sgRNA design to maximize activity and minimize off-target effects of CRISPR-Cas9. Doench JG, Fusi N, Sullender M, Hegde M, Vaimberg EW, Donovan KF, Smith I, Tothova Z, Wilen C, Orchard R, Virgin HW, Listgarten J, Root DE. Nat Biotechnol. 2016 Jan 18. doi: 10.1038/nbt.3437. PubMed 26780180.
Backbone
  Vector backbone: lentiGuide-Puro
  Backbone manufacturer: Zhang Lab (Addgene plasmid # 52963)
  Vector type: Mammalian Expression, Lentiviral, CRISPR
  Selectable markers: Puromycin
Growth in bacteria
  Bacterial resistance: Ampicillin, 100 μg/mL
  Growth temperature: 37°C
  Growth strain: DH5alpha
  Copy number: High Copy
Gene/Insert
  Gene/Insert name: GRK6 (alt names: GRK6; NM_001004105.2)
  gRNA/shRNA sequence: GTGCTGACACTGATGAACGG
  Species: H. sapiens (human)
  Entrez Gene: GRK6 (a.k.a. GPRK6)
  Promoter: hU6
  Cloning method: Unknown
  Sequencing primers: 5′ U6-F; 3′ pS2-R
Terms and licenses: Academic/Nonprofit Terms; Industry Terms: Not Available to Industry
Depositor comments: The gRNA was designed to target the following Genbank reference sequence(s): NM_001004105.2,NM_001004106.2,NM_002082.3. Note that this plasmid does NOT contain Cas9. It should be used in conjunction with lentiCas9-Blast (Addgene #52962) or otherwise with cell lines already expressing Cas9. Browse the full kinome gRNA library at http://www.addgene.org/pooled-library/broadgpp-human-kinome/ or visit http://www.broadinstitute.org/rnai/public/ for detailed protocols and information.
How to cite: GRK6 gRNA (BRDN0001146643) was a gift from John Doench & David Root (Addgene plasmid # 75704 ; http://n2t.net/addgene:75704 ; RRID:Addgene_75704)
