>Addgene plasmid #75704 | GRK6 gRNA (BRDN0001146643) | depositor partial sequence | sequence record 143164 | Target Sequence
GTGCTGACACTGATGAACGG
