>Addgene plasmid #75704 | GRK6 gRNA (BRDN0001146643) | addgene partial sequence | sequence record 184401 | hU6-F
GTGACGTAGAAAGTAATAATTTCTTGGGTAGTTTGCAGTTTTAAAATTATGTTTTAAAATGGACTATCAT
ATGCTTACCGTAACTTGAAAGTATTTCGATTTCTTGGCTTTATATATCTTGTGGAAAGGACGAAACACCG
GTGCTGACACTGATGAACGGGTTTTAGAGCTAGAAATAGCAAGTTAAAATAAGGCTAGTCCGTTATCAAC
TTGAAAAAGTGGCACCGAGTCGGTGCTTTTTTAAGCTTGGCGTAACTAGATCTTGAGACAAATGGCAGTA
TTCATCCACAATTTTAAAAGAAAAGGGGGGATTGGGGGGTACAGTGCAGGGGAAAGAATAGTAGACATAA
TAGCAACAGACATACAAACTAAAGAATTACAAAAACAAATTACAAAAATTCAAAATTTTCGGGTTTATTA
CAGGGACAGCAGAGATCCACTTTGGCGCCGGCTCGAGGGGGCCCGGGTGCAAAGATGGATAAAGTTTTAA
ACAGAGAGGAATCTTTGCAGCTAATGGACCTTCTAGGTCTTGAAAGGAGTGGGAATTGGCTCCGGTGCCC
GTCAGTGGGC
